>Addgene plasmid #235307 | pLentiX1-[TRE3G-EGFP(miRE.FF4)-FMRP-TS.FF6x1-bGH]-EFS-rtTA-P2A-mRuby2-WPRE | addgene full sequence | sequence record 472801 | Addgene NGS Result
ACAGGGACTTGAAAGCGAAAGGGAAACCAGAGGAGCTCTCTCGACGCAGGACTCGGCTTGCTGAAGCGCG
CACGGCAAGAGGCGAGGGGCGGCGACTGGTGAGTACGCCAAAAATTTTGACTAGCGGAGGCTAGAAGGAG
AGAGATGGGTGCGAGAGCGTCAGTATTAAGCGGGGGAGAATTAGATCGCGATGGGAAAAAATTCGGTTAA
GGCCAGGGGGAAAGAAAAAATATAAATTAAAACATATAGTATGGGCAAGCAGGGAGCTAGAACGATTCGC
AGTTAATCCTGGCCTGTTAGAAACATCAGAAGGCTGTAGACAAATACTGGGACAGCTACAACCATCCCTT
CAGACAGGATCAGAAGAACTTAGATCATTATATAATACAGTAGCAACCCTCTATTGTGTGCATCAAAGGA
TAGAGATAAAAGACACCAAGGAAGCTTTAGACAAGATAGAGGAAGAGCAAAACAAAAGTAAGACCACCGC
ACAGCAAGCGGCCGCTGATCTTCAGACCTGGAGGAGGAGATATGAGGGACAATTGGAGAAGTGAATTATA
TAAATATAAAGTAGTAAAAATTGAACCATTAGGAGTAGCACCCACCAAGGCAAAGAGAAGAGTGGTGCAG
AGAGAAAAAAGAGCAGTGGGAATAGGAGCTTTGTTCCTTGGGTTCTTGGGAGCAGCAGGAAGCACTATGG
GCGCAGCGTCAATGACGCTGACGGTACAGGCCAGACAATTATTGTCTGGTATAGTGCAGCAGCAGAACAA
TTTGCTGAGGGCTATTGAGGCGCAACAGCATCTGTTGCAACTCACAGTCTGGGGCATCAAGCAGCTCCAG
GCAAGAATCCTGGCTGTGGAAAGATACCTAAAGGATCAACAGCTCCTGGGGATTTGGGGTTGCTCTGGAA
AACTCATTTGCACCACTGCTGTGCCTTGGAATGCTAGTTGGAGTAATAAATCTCTGGAACAGATTTGGAA
TCACACGACCTGGATGGAGTGGGACAGAGAAATTAACAATTACACAAGCTTAATACACTCCTTAATTGAA
GAATCGCAAAACCAGCAAGAAAAGAATGAACAAGAATTATTGGAATTAGATAAATGGGCAAGTTTGTGGA
ATTGGTTTAACATAACAAATTGGCTGTGGTATATAAAATTATTCATAATGATAGTAGGAGGCTTGGTAGG
TTTAAGAATAGTTTTTGCTGTACTTTCTATAGTGAATAGAGTTAGGCAGGGATATTCACCATTATCGTTT
CAGACCCACCTCCCAACCCCGAGGGGACCCGACAGGCCCGAAGGAATAGAAGAAGAAGGTGGAGAGAGAG
ACAGAGACAGATCCATTCGATTAGTGAACGGATCTCGACGGTATCGGTTAACTTTTAAAAGAAAAGGGGG
GATTGGGGGGTACAGTGCAGGGGAAAGAATAGTAGACATAATAGCAACAGACATACAAACTAAAGAATTA
CAAAAACAAATTACAAAATTCAAAATTTTATCGTCCAGTGTGGTGGCTACTAGCGCCATAGAGCCCACCG
CATCCCCAGCATGCCTGCTATTGTCTTCCCAATCCTCCCCCTTGCTGTCCTGCCCCACCCCACCCCCCAG
AATAGAATGACACCTACTCAGACAATGCGATGCAATTTCCTCATTTTATTAGGAAAGGACAGTGGGAGTG
GCACCTTCCAGGGTCAAGGAAGGCACGGGGGAGGGGCAAACAACAGATGGCTGGCAACTAGAAGGCACAG
GTGCAACTCCTCCTAGGTTTATGAGGAATCTCTTTGGTTCCACAAGCTTGTTGTTAGGGTACTCCATTCA
CCAGCGGTTGCAGCCCATCTACGCTGTCTGGCTTTTCCTTCTTCTGGTTACGATCTTTACCCGTGCGCAG
CCGGCTCCCTTCACTGGAGGCACTCTGCAGGGATCCATCAGCTGTTCTTCCTTTAGCCTCTCTTGGATTA
CGTGGACGATTATCTGTTCGGGAATGATCGTCGTTTCCTTTGAAGCCTCCTCCTCTTCCTCTTCCTCCTT
GTCCTCTTCCTCCTCCTCCACGCCGCCGTCCGTCTCCTCTGCGCAGGAAGCTCTCCCTCTCTTCCTCTGT
TGGAGCTAATGACCAATCACTGAGTTCGTCTCTGTGGTCAGATTCTGTTTCAGAAGCATTTGATGCTTCA
GAATTAGTTCCTGAAGTATATCCAGGACCGCGTCTGCCGTGCCCCCTATTTCTGTAAGGTCTACTACCTC
GACCCATTCCTTGACCATCATCAGTCACATAGCCTTTTTCCTTATCTGTACGATTTGGTGGTGGTCTAGA
ACTAGCTCCAATTTGTCGCAACTGCTCATCAATTTGTAATCTCTCCAAACGCAACTGGTCTACTTCCTTT
AAATAGTTCAGGTGATAATCCAAAAGAACAGTGGCATTAGCGATGCTGTCTTTTGTTCCCACAAAAACAA
ATGGTACCATACCCTGCCAAGCCTTGGGTTCAGGTTTCTGGGGTCCCCCTGCTACAATTGATGAAACCAC
TAACACCCTCTGGACTTTTGTACTGTTAGGTTGAGAAAAATGGGTGTTTTCCTTTGTATCTAAATGTTTC
TTTTCTTCAGAGGAGTTAGGTCCAACCCTTGAATTATTGGAAGGTAGGGAACTTGGTGGCATAATTTCCT
CTTCTTGTGGGACACTTTTCTCATTTTCAGCCTCAATCCTCACCCTCACAACTCCTGACTTGTCCACGAT
CTCTTGAATCAGCTTTCCATTTTTTCCTATTACTTTGCCTACTAAGTTTCGTGGAACCTGTATGACATCT
TCAGCAAATTCCAGAAAGCTTCTAGCCTTTTTCACTGCATCTTGATCCTCTCCATAAATATGAAATGTGC
AGGTATCCTCATCTAAATCAATAGCAGTGACGCCAGGCACTTTTCTAGCTTGCTGAATATTAGCACCATG
AGTACCAATAGCTAAACCCATCAGATCTTCTCGTACGATAAACTGTTCATGAAATCTTGAGGCAAGCTGC
CTTGAACTCTCCAGTTGTTTACTGGCTTCTTCATTTCTCAGTATAAGAGACAACTTGGTGCGCAGACTTC
GAAAGTGCATGTCAATCAACATGTGGGCTCGCTTTGAGGTGACTTCATTGATGGACAAAATTACCAGCTG
ATAATTTTCTGGATCATAAGTTACAGAGAAGGCACCAACTGCCTTTTTAAAATCCTTATGTGCTGATTCT
TTGGCACACATTTGTCGTAAATCTTCTGGCACCTCCAGCTTGATCTTATGGAAAGTATCTTTTGTAGCAG
GTTTGTTGGGATTAACAGATCGTAGACGCTCAATTGTGACAATTTCATTATACGTAGCATCACATGCTGC
ATATTCTATCACATAAAACTCACCCTTTATCATCCTCACTTTAGCTAACCACCAACAGCAAGGCTCTTTT
TCATTTGCTCTGGAATAAACCTCAACTTCATCACTTTCGTTTATATCTTTATTATAACCTACAGGTGGTG
GGAATCTCACATCATGGAATGGAATCTGTCTCTCTGGTTGCCAGTTGTTTTCAAAAGCAACTGTTATAGA
ATCTTCATGGACATCTTTTACAAATGCCTTGTAGAAAGCGCCATTGGAGCCCCGCACTTCCACCACCAGC
TCCTTGTCATCGTCGTCCTTGTAGTCCTCCATCGAATTCGAAGCTTGAGCTCGAGATCTGAGTCCGGACT
TGTACAGCTCGTCCATGCCGAGAGTGATCCCGGCGGCGGTCACGAACTCCAGCAGGACCATGTGATCGCG
CTTCTCGTTGGGGTCTTTGCTCAGGGCGGACTGGGTGCTCAGGTAGTGGTTGTCGGGCAGCAGCACGGGG
CCGTCGCCGATGGGGGTGTTCTGCTGGTAGTGGTCGGCGAGCTGCACGCTGCCGTCCTCGATGTTGTGGC
GGATCTTGAAGTTCACCTTGATGCCGTTCTTCTGCTTGTCGGCCATGATATAGACGTTGTGGCTGTTGTA
GTTGTACTCCAGCTTGTGCCCCAGGATGTTGCCGTCCTCCTTGAAGTCGATGCCCTTCAGCTCGATGCGG
TTCACCAGGGTGTCGCCCTCGAACTTCACCTGTGAAAAAAAAAAAGAAGACTCGAAGTTAGTACAATTGA
AAAAAGTGATTTAATTTATACCATTTTAATTCAGCTTTGTAAAAATGTATCAAAGAGATAGCAAGGTATT
CAGTTTTAGTAAACAAGATAATTGCTCCTAAAGTAGCCCCTTGAATTCTAGCCCCTTGAAGTCCGAGGCA
GTAGGCACCGCTTGAAGTCTTTAATTAAATACATCTGTGGCTTCACTATTTAATTAAAGACTTCAAGCGG
CGCTCACTGTCAACAGCAATATACCTTCTCGAGCCTTCTGTTGGGTTAAGAAGTCCCTGAAGAAGTAATC
CCAGCAAGTGTTTCCAAGATGTGCAGGCAACGATTCTGTAAAGTACTGAAGCCTCATTCAACATAGTATA
TGTGCTGCCGAAGCGAGCACACTTACCTCGGCGCGGGTCTTGTAGTTGCCGTCGTCCTTGAAGAAGATGG
TGCGCTCCTGGACGTAGCCTTCGGGCATGGCGGACTTGAAGAAGTCGTGCTGCTTCATGTGGTCGGGGTA
GCGGCTGAAGCACTGCACGCCGTAGGTCAGGGTGGTCACGAGGGTGGGCCAGGGCACGGGCAGCTTGCCG
GTGGTGCAGATGAACTTCAGGGTCAGCTTGCCGTAGGTGGCATCGCCCTCGCCCTCGCCGGACACGCTGA
ACTTGTGGCCGTTTACGTCGCCGTCCAGCTCGACCAGGATGGGCACCACCCCGGTGAACAGCTCCTCGCC
CTTGCTCACCATGGTGGCCATTACAGCGTGGATGGCGTCTCCAGGCGATCTGACGGTTCACTAAACGAGC
TCTTTACGAGGGTAGGAAGTGGTACGGAAAGTTGGTATAAGACAAAAGTGTTGTGGAATTGCTCCAGGCG
ATCTGACGGTTCACTAAACGAGCTCTGCTTTTATAGGCGCCCACCGTACACGCCTAAAGCTTATACGTTC
TCTATCACTGATAGGGAGTAAACTGGATATACGTTCTCTATCACTGATAGGGAGTAAACTGTAGATACGT
TCTCTATCACTGATAGGGAGTAAACTGGTCATACGTTCTCTATCACTGATAGGGAGTAAACTCCTTATAC
GTTCTCTATCACTGATAGGGAGTAAAGTCTGCATACGTTCTCTATCACTGATAGGGAGTAAACTCTTCAT
ACGTTCTCTATCACTGATAGGGAGTAAACTCGAGGAATAGTACGAACATGGTAGCTAGTGGATCCTTCGT
CGACCTGCAGACTGGCTGTGTATAAGGGAGCCTGACATTTATATTCCCCAGAACATCAGGTTAATGGCGT
TTTTGATGTCATTTTCGCGGTGGCTGAGATCAGCCACTTCTTCCCCGATAACGGAGACCGGCACACTGGC
GCATATCGGTGGTCATCATGCGCCAGCTTTCATCCCCGATATGCACCACCGGGTAAAGTTCACGCATATG
AAGCTGGACATCACCTCCCACAACCTCGAGGTGGAACAGTACGCTGATATCTCTTATACTGGGCAGAGCG
CACATCGCCCACAGTCCCCGAGAAGTTGGGGGGAGGGGTCGGCAATTGAACCGGTGCCTAGAGAAGGTGG
CGCGGGGTAAACTGGGAAAGTGATGTCGTGTACTGGCTCCGCCTTTTTCCCGAGGGTGGGGGAGAACCGT
ATATAAGTGCAGTAGTCGCCGTGAACGTTCTTTTTCGCAACGGGTTTGCCGCCAGAACACAGTAATGTGC
CACCATGAGCCGGCTGGACAAGAGCAAAGTGATCAACAGCGCCCTGGAACTGCTGAACGGCGTGGGCATC
GAGGGCCTGACCACCCGGAAGCTGGCCCAGAAACTGGGCGTGGAACAGCCCACCCTGTACTGGCACGTGA
AGAACAAGCGGGCCCTGCTGGACGCCCTGCCCATCGAGATGCTGGACCGGCACCACACCCACAGCTGCCC
TCTGGAAGGCGAGAGCTGGCAGGACTTCCTGCGGAACAACGCCAAGAGCTACAGATGCGCCCTGCTGAGC
CACCGGGACGGCGCCAAAGTGCACCTGGGCACCAGACCCACCGAGAAGCAGTACGAGACACTGGAAAACC
AGCTGGCCTTCCTGTGCCAGCAGGGCTTCAGCCTGGAAAACGCCCTGTACGCCCTGAGCGCCGTGGGCCA
CTTCACCCTGGGCTGCGTGCTGGAAGAACAGGAACACCAGGTCGCCAAAGAGGAAAGAGAGACACCCACC
ACCGACAGCATGCCCCCCCTGCTGAAGCAGGCCATCGAGCTGTTCGACAGACAGGGCGCCGAGCCCGCCT
TCCTGTTCGGCCTGGAACTGATCATCTGCGGCCTCGAGAAGCAGCTGAAGTGCGAGAGCGGCGGACCCAC
CGACGCCCTGGACGACTTCGACCTGGACATGCTGCCCGCCGATGCCCTGGATGATTTTGATCTGGATATG
CTCCCTGCTGACGCTCTCGATGACTTCGATCTCGATATGCTGCCAGGCGGAAGCGGAGCTACTAACTTCA
GCCTGCTGAAGCAGGCTGGAGACGTGGAGGAGAACCCTGGACCTATGGTGTCTAAGGGCGAAGAGCTGAT
CAAGGAAAATATGCGTATGAAGGTGGTCATGGAAGGTTCGGTCAACGGCCACCAATTCAAATGCACAGGT
GAAGGAGAAGGCAATCCGTACATGGGAACTCAAACCATGAGGATCAAAGTCATCGAGGGAGGACCCCTGC
CATTTGCCTTTGACATTCTTGCCACGTCGTTCATGTATGGCAGCCGTACTTTTATCAAGTACCCGAAAGG
CATTCCTGATTTCTTTAAACAGTCCTTTCCTGAGGGTTTTACTTGGGAAAGAGTTACGAGATACGAAGAT
GGTGGAGTCGTCACCGTCATGCAGGACACCAGCCTTGAGGATGGCTGTCTCGTTTACCACGTCCAAGTCA
GAGGGGTAAACTTTCCCTCCAATGGTCCCGTGATGCAGAAGAAGACCAAGGGTTGGGAGCCTAATACAGA
GATGATGTATCCAGCAGATGGTGGTCTGAGGGGATACACTCATATGGCACTGAAAGTTGATGGTGGTGGC
CATCTGTCTTGCTCTTTCGTAACAACTTACAGGTCAAAAAAGACCGTCGGGAACATCAAGATGCCCGGTA
TCCATGCCGTTGATCACCGCCTGGAAAGGTTAGAGGAAAGTGACAATGAAATGTTCGTAGTACAACGCGA
ACACGCAGTTGCCAAGTTCGCCGGGCTTGGTGGTGGGATGGACGAGCTGTACAAGTAACAACGCCGATAA
TCAACCTCTGGATTACAAAATTTGTGAAAGATTGACTGGTATTCTTAACTATGTTGCTCCTTTTACGCTA
TGTGGATACGCTGCTTTAATGCCTTTGTATCATGCTATTGCTTCCCGTATGGCTTTCATTTTCTCCTCCT
TGTATAAATCCTGGTTGCTGTCTCTTTATGAGGAGTTGTGGCCCGTTGTCAGGCAACGTGGCGTGGTGTG
CACTGTGTTTGCTGACGCAACCCCCACTGGTTGGGGCATTGCCACCACCTGTCAGCTCCTTTCCGGGACT
TTCGCTTTCCCCCTCCCTATTGCCACGGCGGAACTCATCGCCGCCTGCCTTGCCCGCTGCTGGACAGGGG
CTCGGCTGTTGGGCACTGACAATTCCGTGGTGTTGTCGGGGAAATCATCGTCCTTTCCTTGGCTGCTCGC
CTGTGTTGCCACCTGGATTCTGCGCGGGACGTCCTTCTGCTACGTCCCTTCGGCCCTCAATCCAGCGGAC
CTTCCTTCCCGCGGCCTGCTGCCGGCTCTGCGGCCTCTTCCGCGTCTTCGCCTTCGCCCTCAGACGAGTC
GGATCTCCCTTTGGGCCGCCTCCCCGCCGCTCGCTGATATAGGGCCCGGTACCTTTAAGACCAATGACTT
ACAAGGCAGCTGTAGATCTTAGCCACTTTTTAAAAGAAAAGGGGGGACTGGAAGGGCTAGCTCACTCCCA
ACGAAGACAAGATCTGCTTTTTGCTTGTACTGGGTCTCTCTGGTTAGACCAGATCTGAGCCTGGGAGCTC
TCTGGCTAACTAGGGAACCCACTGCTTAAGCCTCAATAAAGCTTGCCTTGAGTGCTTCAAGTAGTGTGTG
CCCGTCTGTTGTGTGACTCTGGTAACTAGAGATCCCTCAGACCCTTTTAGTCAGTGTGGAAAATCTCTAG
CAGTAGTAGTTCATGTCATCTTATTATTCAGTATTTATAACTTGCAAAGAAATGAATATCAGAGAGTGAG
AGGAACTTGTTTATTGCAGCTTATAATGGTTACAAATAAAGCAATAGCATCACAAATTTCACAAATAAAG
CATTTTTTTCACTGCATTCTAGTTGTGGTTTGTCCAAACTCATCAATGTATCTTATCATGTCTGGCTCTA
GCTATCCCGCCCCTAACTCCGCCCATCCCGCCCCTAACTCCGCCCAGTTCCGCCCATTCTCCGCCCCATG
GCTGACTAATTTTTTTTATTTATGCAGAGGCCGAGGCCGCCTCGGCCTCTGAGCTATTCCAGAAGTAGTG
AGGAGGCTTTTTTGGAGGCCTAGGGACGTACCCAATTCGCCCTATAGTGAGTCGTATTACGCGCGCTCAC
TGGCCGTCGTTTTACAACGTCGTGACTGGGAAAACCCTGGCGTTACCCAACTTAATCGCCTTGCAGCACA
TCCCCCTTTCGCCAGCTGGCGTAATAGCGAAGAGGCCCGCACCGATCGCCCTTCCCAACAGTTGCGCAGC
CTGAATGGCGAATGGG
[124 nt withheld, positions 8837-8960]
C
[91 nt withheld, positions 8962-9052]
A
[49 nt withheld, positions 9054-9102]
CCTTTGACGTTGGAGTCCACGTTCTTT
[37 nt withheld, positions 9130-9166]
ACCCTATCTCGGTCTATTCTTTTGATTTATAAGGGATTTTGCCGATTTCGGCCTATTGGTTAAAAAATGA
GCTGATTTAACAAAAATTTAACGCGAATTTTAACAAAATATTAACGCTTACAATTTAGGTGGCACTTTTC
GGGGAAATGTGCGCGGAACCCCTATTTGTTTATTTTTCTAAATACATTCAAATATGTATCCGCTCATGAG
ACAATAACCCTGATAAATGCTTCAATAATATTGAAAAAGGAAGAGTATGAGTATTCAACATTTCCGTGTC
GCCCTTATTCCCTTTTTTGCGGCATTTTGCCTTCCTGTTTTTGCTCACCCAGAAACGCTGGTGAAAGTAA
AAGATGCTGAAGATCAGTTGGGTGCACGAGTGGGTTACATCGAACTGGATCTCAACAGCGGTAAGATCCT
TGAGAGTTTTCGCCCCGAAGAACGTTTTCCAATGATGAGCACTTTTAAAGTTCTGCTATGTGGCGCGGTA
TTATCCCGTATTGACGCCGGGCAAGAGCAACTCGGTCGCCGCATACACTATTCTCAGAATGACTTGGTTG
AGTACTCACCAGTCACAGAAAAGCATCTTACGGATGGCATGACAGTAAGAGAATTATGCAGTGCTGCCAT
AACCATGAGTGATAACACTGCGGCCAACTTACTTCTGACAACGATCGGAGGACCGAAGGAGCTAACCGCT
TTTTTGCACAACATGGGGGATCATGTAACTCGCCTTGATCGTTGGGAACCGGAGCTGAATGAAGCCATAC
CAAACGACGAGCGTGACACCACGATGCCTGTAGCAATGGCAACAACGTTGCGCAAACTATTAACTGGCGA
ACTACTTACTCTAGCTTCCCGGCAACAATTAATAGACTGGATGGAGGCGGATAAAGTTGCAGGACCACTT
CTGCGCTCGGCCCTTCCGGCTGGCTGGTTTATTGCTGATAAATCTGGAGCCGGTGAGCGTGGGTCTCGCG
GTATCATTGCAGCACTGGGGCCAGATGGTAAGCCCTCCCGTATCGTAGTTATCTACACGACGGGGAGTCA
GGCAACTATGGATGAACGAAATAGACAGATCGCTGAGATAGGTGCCTCACTGATTAAGCATTGGTAACTG
TCAGACCAAGTTTACTCATATATACTTTAGATTGATTTAAAACTTCATTTTTAATTTAAAAGGATCTAGG
TGAAGATCCTTTTTGATAATCTCATGACCAAAATCCCTTAACGTGAGTTTTCGTTCCACTGAGCGTCAGA
CCCCGTAGAAAAGATCAAAGGATCTTCTTGAGATCCTTTTTTTCTGCGCGTAATCTGCTGCTTGCAAACA
AAAAAACCACCGCTACCAGCGGTGGTTTGTTTGCCGGATCAAGAGCTACCAACTCTTTTTCCGAAGGTAA
CTGGCTTCAGCAGAGCGCAGATACCAAATACTGTTCTTCTAGTGTAGCCGTAGTTAGGCCACCACTTCAA
GAACTCTGTAGCACCGCCTACATACCTCGCTCTGCTAATCCTGTTACCAGTGGCTGCTGCCAGTGGCGAT
AAGTCGTGTCTTACCGGGTTGGACTCAAGACGATAGTTACCGGATAAGGCGCAGCGGTCGGGCTGAACGG
GGGGTTCGTGCACACAGCCCAGCTTGGAGCGAACGACCTACACCGAACTGAGATACCTACAGCGTGAGCT
ATGAGAAAGCGCCACGCTTCCCGAAGGGAGAAAGGCGGACAGGTATCCGGTAAGCGGCAGGGTCGGAACA
GGAGAGCGCACGAGGGAGCTTCCAGGGGGAAACGCCTGGTATCTTTATAGTCCTGTCGGGTTTCGCCACC
TCTGACTTGAGCGTCGATTTTTGTGATGCTCGTCAGGGGGGCGGAGCCTATGGAAAAACGCCAGCAACGC
GGCCTTTTTACGGTTCCTGGCCTTTTGCTGGCCTTTTGCTCACATGTTCTTTCCTGCGTTATCCCCTGAT
TCTGTGGATAACCGTATTACCGCCTTTGAGTGAGCTGATACCGCTCGCCGCAGCCGAACGACCGAGCGCA
GCGAGTCAGTGAGCGAGGAAGCGGAAGAGCGCCCAATACGCAAACCGCCTCTCCCCGCGCGTTGGCCGAT
TCATTAATGCAGCTGGCACGACAGGTTTCCCGACTGGAAAGCGGGCAGTGAGCGCAACGCAATTAATGTG
AGTTAGCTCACTCATTAGGCACCCCAGGCTTTACACTTTATGCTTCCGGCTCGTATGTTGTGTGGAATTG
TGAGCGGATAACAATTTCACACAGGAAACAGCTATGACCATGATTACGCCAAGCGCGCAATTAACCCTCA
CTAAAGGGAACAAAAGCTGGAGCTGCAAGCTTAATGTAGTCTTATGCAATACTCTTGTAGTCTTGCAACA
TGGTAACGATGAGTTAGCAACATGCCTTACAAGGAGAGAAAAAGCACCGTGCATGCCGATTGGTGGAAGT
AAGGTGGTACGATCGTGCCTTATTAGGAAGGCAACAGACGGGTCTGACATGGATTGGACGAACCACTGAA
TTGCCGCATTGCAGAGATATTGTATTTAAGTGCCTAGCTCGATACATAAACGGGTCTCTCTGGTTAGACC
AGATCTGAGCCTGGGAGCTCTCTGGCTAACTAGGGAACCCACTGCTTAAGCCTCAATAAAGCTTGCCTTG
AGTGCTTCAAGTAGTGTGTGCCCGTCTGTTGTGTGACTCTGGTAACTAGAGATCCCTCAGACCCTTTTAG
TCAGTGTGGAAAATCTCTAGCAGTGGCGCCCGA
Features (pLannotate 1.2.2; 37 found; start..end, strand, type, name):
     36..161     +  misc_feature   HIV-1 Ψ: packaging signal of human immunodeficiency virus type 1
    145..508     +  CDS            HIV-1 gag (fragment): gag protein from human immunodeficiency virus 1; gag
    654..887     +  misc_feature   RRE: The Rev response element (RRE) of HIV-1 allows for Rev-dependent mRNA export from the nucleus to the cytoplasm.
   1264..1364    +  CDS            Rev (fragment): human immunodeficiency virus 1 (HIV-1) Rev protein; rev; enhances nuclear export of unspliced and incompletely spliced viral mRNAs
   1383..1499    +  misc_feature   cPPT/CTS: central polypurine tract and central termination sequence of HIV-1
   1526..1750    -  polyA_signal   bGH poly(A) signal: bovine growth hormone polyadenylation signal
   1807..3642    -  CDS            Fmr1: FMR1_MOUSE - Also known as Fmr-1 From Mus musculus (Mouse).
   3643..3663    -  CDS            FLAG (fragment): FLAG® epitope tag, followed by an enterokinase cleavage site
   3674..3708    -  misc_feature   MCS (fragment): multiple cloning site
   3708..4091    -  CDS            EGFP (fragment): the original enhanced GFP (Yang et al., 1996) mammalian codon-optimized
   4133..4245    -  ncRNA          3' miR-30a: sequence downstream of the 71-nt precursor of the human miR-30a microRNA (Zeng et al., 2002) miRNA
   4505..4842    -  CDS            EGFP (fragment): the original enhanced GFP (Yang et al., 1996) mammalian codon-optimized
   4869..4903    -  promoter       TRE3GV promoter (fragment): 3rd-generation Tet-responsive promoter that can be activated by binding of Tet-On® 3G, optimized for retroviral and lentiviral vectors
   4903..5281    -  promoter       TRE3G promoter: 3rd-generation Tet-responsive promoter that can be activated by binding of Tet-On® 3G
   5359..5524    -  CDS            ccdB (fragment): CcdB, a bacterial toxin that poisons DNA gyrase; ccdB; Plasmids containing the ccdB gene cannot be propagated in standard E. coli strains.
   5530..5554    +  CDS            mHoneydew (fragment): monomeric derivative of DsRed fluorescent protein (Shaner et al., 2004) mammalian codon-optimized
   5591..5802    +  promoter       EF-1α core promoter: core promoter for human elongation factor EF-1α
   5815..6432    +  CDS            tetR: TETR2_ECOLX - Experimental evidence at protein level: Swiss-Prot protein existence level 1. TetR is the repressor of the tetracycline resistance element; its N-terminal region forms a helix-turn-helix structure and binds DNA. Binding of tetracycline to TetR reduces the repressor affinity for the tetracycline resistance gene (tetA) promoter operator sites. From Escherichia coli.
   6625..7335    +  CDS            mRuby2: mRuby2 is a basic (constitutively fluorescent) red fluorescent protein published in 2012, derived from Entacmaea quadricolor. It has moderate acid sensitivity.
   7349..7937    +  misc_feature   WPRE: woodchuck hepatitis virus posttranscriptional regulatory element
   7959..8096    +  CDS            nef (fragment): NEF_HV1LA - Experimental evidence at protein level: Swiss-Prot protein existence level 1. Extracellular Nef protein targets CD4(+) T-lymphocytes for apoptosis by interacting with CXCR4 surface receptors. From Human immunodeficiency virus type 1 group M subtype B (isolate Lai) (HIV-1).
   8082..8262    +  LTR            5' LTR (truncated): truncated 5' long terminal repeat (LTR) from HIV-1
   8334..8455    +  polyA_signal   SV40 poly(A) signal: SV40 polyadenylation signal
   8495..8630    +  rep_origin     SV40 ori: SV40 origin of replication
   8651..8669    -  promoter       T7 promoter: promoter for bacteriophage T7 RNA polymerase
   8677..8832    +  CDS            lacZα (fragment): LacZα fragment of β-galactosidase; lacZ fragment
   8837..9265    +  rep_origin     f1 ori (sequence partly withheld): f1 bacteriophage origin of replication; arrow indicates direction of (+) strand synthesis
   9318..9422    +  promoter       AmpR promoter: bla
   9423..10283   +  CDS            AmpR: β-lactamase; bla; confers resistance to ampicillin, carbenicillin, and related antibiotics
  10454..11042   +  rep_origin     ori: high-copy-number ColE1/pMB1/pBR322/pUC origin of replication
  11225..11317   +  CDS            lacI (fragment): lac repressor; lacI; The lac repressor binds to the lac operator to inhibit transcription in E. coli. This inhibition can be relieved by adding lactose or isopropyl-β-D-thiogalactopyranoside (IPTG).
  11330..11351   +  protein_bind   CAP binding site: CAP binding activates transcription in the presence of cAMP. E. coli catabolite activator protein
  11366..11396   +  promoter       lac promoter: promoter for the E. coli lac operon
  11400..11422   +  protein_bind   lac operator (fragment): The lac repressor binds to the lac operator to inhibit transcription in E. coli. This inhibition can be relieved by adding lactose or isopropyl-β-D-thiogalactopyranoside (IPTG). lac repressor encoded by lacI
  11465..11483   +  promoter       T3 promoter: promoter for bacteriophage T3 RNA polymerase
  11511..11737   +  promoter       RSV promoter: Rous sarcoma virus enhancer/promoter
  11738..11918   +  LTR            5' LTR (truncated): truncated 5' long terminal repeat (LTR) from HIV-1
