[The description below was written by a language model from this plasmid's Addgene catalogue record and pLannotate feature annotations shown in this document.]
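Description:
pLentiX1-[TRE3G-EGFP(miRE.FF4)-FMRP-TS.FF6x1-bGH]-EFS-rtTA-P2A-mRuby2-WPRE is an 11.9 kb lentiviral transfer plasmid for mammalian expression, built by Golden Gate assembly in the pLentiX1 backbone. It is propagated in E. coli through a high-copy ColE1/pUC origin with ampicillin resistance; an f1 ori and an SV40 ori are also annotated. The viral portion has an RSV promoter driving a truncated HIV-1 5' LTR, followed by the Ψ packaging signal, RRE, cPPT/CTS and WPRE. A second truncated LTR and an SV40 poly(A) signal follow downstream.

The payload comprises two divergent transcription units. On the reverse strand, the doxycycline-responsive TRE3G promoter drives EGFP fused through a FLAG tag to mouse Fmr1 (FMRP), ending in its own bGH poly(A) signal. EGFP is annotated as two fragments flanking a gap that contains miR-30a-derived sequence, which fits the miRE.FF4 microRNA cassette in the name being embedded within the EGFP coding region. The name also indicates a single FF6 target site in the transcript. Because the microRNA (FF4) and target site (FF6) do not match, the transcript should not be silenced by its own microRNA, which corresponds to the "open-loop" version of the ComMAND circuit stated in the purpose field. This interpretation comes from the name rather than from an annotation.

On the forward strand, the EF-1α core (EFS) promoter constitutively expresses rtTA (annotated through its tetR portion) linked by P2A to mRuby2, providing the Tet-On activator and a red marker of transduced cells. The depositor comment mentions mGreenLantern and puromycin resistance genes, but neither appears in the feature table or the name. The construct serves for lentiviral delivery of a therapeutically relevant cargo in studies of microRNA-based dosage control.
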