Addgene plasmid #235307: pLentiX1-[TRE3G-EGFP(miRE.FF4)-FMRP-TS.FF6x1-bGH]-EFS-rtTA-P2A-mRuby2-WPRE
Purpose: Lentiviral expression of ComMAND open-loop circuit regulating EGFP-FMRP (therapeutically relevant gene)
Depositing lab: Kate Galloway. Depositing organization: Massachusetts Institute of Technology. Publication: Model-guided design of microRNA-based gene circuits supports precise dosage of transgenic cargoes into diverse primary cells. Love KS, Johnstone CP, Peterman EL, Gaglione S, Birnbaum ME, Galloway KE. Cell Syst. 2025 Apr 22:101269. doi: 10.1016/j.cels.2025.101269. PubMed 40300600.
Backbone
  Vector backbone: pLentiX1
  Backbone manufacturer: Addgene #17297
  Backbone size w/o insert (bp): 5517
  Vector type: Mammalian Expression, Lentiviral, Synthetic Biology
  Selectable markers: mRuby2
Growth in bacteria
  Bacterial resistance: Ampicillin, 100 μg/mL
  Growth temperature: 30°C
  Growth strain: NEB Stable
  Copy number: High Copy
Gene/Insert
  Gene/Insert name: EGFP-Fmr1 (alt names: FMRP; Fmr-1)
  Species: M. musculus (mouse)
  Insert size (bp): 2622
  Entrez Gene: Fmr1 (a.k.a. FMRP, Fmr-1)
  Promoter: TRE3G (3rd-generation Tet system)
  Tag / fusion protein: FLAG (N terminal on insert)
  Cloning method: Golden Gate
  Sequencing primers: 5′ gtaagtcattggtcttaaagg; 3′ gtagacataatagcaacagac
Resource information
  A portion of this plasmid was derived from a plasmid made by: Addgene #87929
Terms and licenses: Academic/Nonprofit Terms; Industry Terms: Not Available to Industry
Depositor comments: Also expresses rtTA, mGreenLantern, and puromycin resistance genes; Alt name: pKG3673 ; Please visit https://doi.org/10.1101/2024.06.25.600629 for bioRxiv preprint.
How to cite: pLentiX1-[TRE3G-EGFP(miRE.FF4)-FMRP-TS.FF6x1-bGH]-EFS-rtTA-P2A-mRuby2-WPRE was a gift from Kate Galloway (Addgene plasmid # 235307 ; http://n2t.net/addgene:235307 ; RRID:Addgene_235307)
