>Addgene plasmid #235307 | pLentiX1-[TRE3G-EGFP(miRE.FF4)-FMRP-TS.FF6x1-bGH]-EFS-rtTA-P2A-mRuby2-WPRE | depositor partial sequence | sequence record 463245 | EGFP-FMRP(miRE.FF4), fusion protein with intronic microRNA
ATGGTGAGCAAGGGCGAGGAGCTGTTCACCGGGGTGGTGCCCATCCTGGTCGAGCTGGACGGCGACGTAA
ACGGCCACAAGTTCAGCGTGTCCGGCGAGGGCGAGGGCGATGCCACCTACGGCAAGCTGACCCTGAAGTT
CATCTGCACCACCGGCAAGCTGCCCGTGCCCTGGCCCACCCTCGTGACCACCCTGACCTACGGCGTGCAG
TGCTTCAGCCGCTACCCCGACCACATGAAGCAGCACGACTTCTTCAAGTCCGCCATGCCCGAAGGCTACG
TCCAGGAGCGCACCATCTTCTTCAAGGACGACGGCAACTACAAGACCCGCGCCGAGGTAAGTGTGCTCGC
TTCGGCAGCACATATACTATGTTGAATGAGGCTTCAGTACTTTACAGAATCGTTGCCTGCACATCTTGGA
AACACTTGCTGGGATTACTTCTTCAGGGACTTCTTAACCCAACAGAAGGCTCGAGAAGGTATATTGCTGT
TGACAGTGAGCGCCGCTTGAAGTCTTTAATTAAATAGTGAAGCCACAGATGTATTTAATTAAAGACTTCA
AGCGGTGCCTACTGCCTCGGACTTCAAGGGGCTAGAATTCAAGGGGCTACTTTAGGAGCAATTATCTTGT
TTACTAAAACTGAATACCTTGCTATCTCTTTGATACATTTTTACAAAGCTGAATTAAAATGGTATAAATT
AAATCACTTTTTTCAATTGTACTAACTTCGAGTCTTCTTTTTTTTTTTCACAGGTGAAGTTCGAGGGCGA
CACCCTGGTGAACCGCATCGAGCTGAAGGGCATCGACTTCAAGGAGGACGGCAACATCCTGGGGCACAAG
CTGGAGTACAACTACAACAGCCACAACGTCTATATCATGGCCGACAAGCAGAAGAACGGCATCAAGGTGA
ACTTCAAGATCCGCCACAACATCGAGGACGGCAGCGTGCAGCTCGCCGACCACTACCAGCAGAACACCCC
CATCGGCGACGGCCCCGTGCTGCTGCCCGACAACCACTACCTGAGCACCCAGTCCGCCCTGAGCAAAGAC
CCCAACGAGAAGCGCGATCACATGGTCCTGCTGGAGTTCGTGACCGCCGCCGGGATCACTCTCGGCATGG
ACGAGCTGTACAAGTCCGGACTCAGATCTCGAGCTCAAGCTTCGAATTCGATGGAGGACTACAAGGACGA
CGATGACAAGGAGCTGGTGGTGGAAGTGCGGGGCTCCAATGGCGCTTTCTACAAGGCATTTGTAAAAGAT
GTCCATGAAGATTCTATAACAGTTGCTTTTGAAAACAACTGGCAACCAGAGAGACAGATTCCATTCCATG
ATGTGAGATTCCCACCACCTGTAGGTTATAATAAAGATATAAACGAAAGTGATGAAGTTGAGGTTTATTC
CAGAGCAAATGAAAAAGAGCCTTGCTGTTGGTGGTTAGCTAAAGTGAGGATGATAAAGGGTGAGTTTTAT
GTGATAGAATATGCAGCATGTGATGCTACGTATAATGAAATTGTCACAATTGAGCGTCTACGATCTGTTA
ATCCCAACAAACCTGCTACAAAAGATACTTTCCATAAGATCAAGCTGGAGGTGCCAGAAGATTTACGACA
AATGTGTGCCAAAGAATCAGCACATAAGGATTTTAAAAAGGCAGTTGGTGCCTTCTCTGTAACTTATGAT
CCAGAAAATTATCAGCTGGTAATTTTGTCCATCAATGAAGTCACCTCAAAGCGAGCCCACATGTTGATTG
ACATGCACTTTCGAAGTCTGCGCACCAAGTTGTCTCTTATACTGAGAAATGAAGAAGCCAGTAAACAACT
GGAGAGTTCAAGGCAGCTTGCCTCAAGATTTCATGAACAGTTTATCGTACGAGAAGATCTGATGGGTTTA
GCTATTGGTACTCATGGTGCTAATATTCAGCAAGCTAGAAAAGTGCCTGGCGTCACTGCTATTGATTTAG
ATGAGGATACCTGCACATTTCATATTTATGGAGAGGATCAAGATGCAGTGAAAAAGGCTAGAAGCTTTCT
GGAATTTGCTGAAGATGTCATACAGGTTCCACGAAACTTAGTAGGCAAAGTAATAGGAAAAAATGGAAAG
CTGATTCAAGAGATCGTGGACAAGTCAGGAGTTGTGAGGGTGAGGATTGAGGCTGAAAATGAGAAAAGTG
TCCCACAAGAAGAGGAAATTATGCCACCAAGTTCCCTACCTTCCAATAATTCAAGGGTTGGACCTAACTC
CTCTGAAGAAAAGAAACATTTAGATACAAAGGAAAACACCCATTTTTCTCAACCTAACAGTACAAAAGTC
CAGAGGGTGTTAGTGGTTTCATCAATTGTAGCAGGGGGACCCCAGAAACCTGAACCCAAGGCTTGGCAGG
GTATGGTACCATTTGTTTTTGTGGGAACAAAAGACAGCATCGCTAATGCCACTGTTCTTTTGGATTATCA
CCTGAACTATTTAAAGGAAGTAGACCAGTTGCGTTTGGAGAGATTACAAATTGATGAGCAGTTGCGACAA
ATTGGAGCTAGTTCTAGACCACCACCAAATCGTACAGATAAGGAAAAAGGCTATGTGACTGATGATGGTC
AAGGAATGGGTCGAGGTAGTAGACCTTACAGAAATAGGGGGCACGGCAGACGCGGTCCTGGATATACTTC
AGGAACTAATTCTGAAGCATCAAATGCTTCTGAAACAGAATCTGACCACAGAGACGAACTCAGTGATTGG
TCATTAGCTCCAACAGAGGAAGAGAGGGAGAGCTTCCTGCGCAGAGGAGACGGACGGCGGCGTGGAGGAG
GAGGAAGAGGACAAGGAGGAAGAGGAAGAGGAGGAGGCTTCAAAGGAAACGACGATCATTCCCGAACAGA
TAATCGTCCACGTAATCCAAGAGAGGCTAAAGGAAGAACAGCTGATGGATCCCTGCAGAGTGCCTCCAGT
GAAGGGAGCCGGCTGCGCACGGGTAAAGATCGTAACCAGAAGAAGGAAAAGCCAGACAGCGTAGATGGGC
TGCAACCGCTGGTGAATGGAGTACCCTAA
