>Addgene plasmid #235307 | pLentiX1-[TRE3G-EGFP(miRE.FF4)-FMRP-TS.FF6x1-bGH]-EFS-rtTA-P2A-mRuby2-WPRE | depositor partial sequence | sequence record 463246 | rtTA
ATGAGCCGGCTGGACAAGAGCAAAGTGATCAACAGCGCCCTGGAACTGCTGAACGGCGTGGGCATCGAGG
GCCTGACCACCCGGAAGCTGGCCCAGAAACTGGGCGTGGAACAGCCCACCCTGTACTGGCACGTGAAGAA
CAAGCGGGCCCTGCTGGACGCCCTGCCCATCGAGATGCTGGACCGGCACCACACCCACAGCTGCCCTCTG
GAAGGCGAGAGCTGGCAGGACTTCCTGCGGAACAACGCCAAGAGCTACAGATGCGCCCTGCTGAGCCACC
GGGACGGCGCCAAAGTGCACCTGGGCACCAGACCCACCGAGAAGCAGTACGAGACACTGGAAAACCAGCT
GGCCTTCCTGTGCCAGCAGGGCTTCAGCCTGGAAAACGCCCTGTACGCCCTGAGCGCCGTGGGCCACTTC
ACCCTGGGCTGCGTGCTGGAAGAACAGGAACACCAGGTCGCCAAAGAGGAAAGAGAGACACCCACCACCG
ACAGCATGCCCCCCCTGCTGAAGCAGGCCATCGAGCTGTTCGACAGACAGGGCGCCGAGCCCGCCTTCCT
GTTCGGCCTGGAACTGATCATCTGCGGCCTCGAGAAGCAGCTGAAGTGCGAGAGCGGCGGACCCACCGAC
GCCCTGGACGACTTCGACCTGGACATGCTGCCCGCCGATGCCCTGGATGATTTTGATCTGGATATGCTCC
CTGCTGACGCTCTCGATGACTTCGATCTCGATATGCTGCCAGGC
